>Addgene plasmid #132549 | pCW57-GFP-miR-302cluster | addgene full sequence | sequence record 259573 | Addgene NGS Result
ATGTCGAGTTTACTCCCTATCAGTGATAGAGAACGTATGTCGAGTTTACTCCCTATCAGTGATAGAGAAC
GATGTCGAGTTTACTCCCTATCAGTGATAGAGAACGTATGTCGAGTTTACTCCCTATCAGTGATAGAGAA
CGTATGTCGAGTTTACTCCCTATCAGTGATAGAGAACGTATGTCGAGTTTATCCCTATCAGTGATAGAGA
ACGTATGTCGAGTTTACTCCCTATCAGTGATAGAGAACGTATGTCGAGGTAGGCGTGTACGGTGGGAGGC
CTATATAAGCAGAGCTCGTTTAGTGAACCGTCAGATCGCCTGGAGAATTGGCTAGCGAATTCGCCACCAT
GGAGAGCGACGAGAGCGGCCTGCCCGCCATGGAGATCGAGTGCCGCATCACCGGCACCCTGAACGGCGTG
GAGTTCGAGCTGGTGGGCGGCGGAGAGGGCACCCCCGAGCAGGGCCGCATGACCAACAAGATGAAGAGCA
CCAAAGGCGCCCTGACCTTCAGCCCCTACCTGCTGAGCCACGTGATGGGCTACGGCTTCTACCACTTCGG
CACCTACCCCAGCGGCTACGAGAACCCCTTCCTGCACGCCATCAACAACGGCGGCTACACCAACACCCGC
ATCGAGAAGTACGAGGACGGCGGCGTGCTGCACGTGAGCTTCAGCTACCGCTACGAGGCCGGCCGCGTGA
TCGGCGACTTCAAGGTGATGGGCACCGGCTTCCCCGAGGACAGCGTGATCTTCACCGACAAGATCATCCG
CAGCAACGCCACCGTGGAGCACCTGCACCCCATGGGCGATAACGATCTGGATGGCAGCTTCACCCGCACC
TTCAGCCTGCGCGACGGCGGCTACTACAGCTCCGTGGTGGACAGCCACATGCACTTCAAGAGCGCCATCC
ACCCCAGCATCCTGCAGAACGGGGGCCCCATGTTCGCCTTCCGCCGCGTGGAGGAGGATCACAGCAACAC
CGAGCTGGGCATCGTGGAGTACCAGCACGCCTTCAAGACCCCGGATGCAGATGCCGGTGAAGAAACCGGT
GAAGTTGTATGTTGGGGTGGGCTCCCTTCAACTTTAACATGGAAGTGCTTTCTGTGACTTTAAAAGTAAG
TGCTTCCATGTTTTAGTAGGAGTGAATCCAATTTACTTCTCCAAAATAGAACACGCTAACCTCATTTGAA
GGGATCCCCTTTGCTTTAACATGGGGGTACCTGCTGTGTGAAACAAAAGTAAGTGCTTCCATGTTTCAGT
GGAGGTGTCTCCAAGCCAGCACACCTTTTGTTACAAAATTTTTTTGTTATTGTGTTTTAAGGTTACTAAG
CTTGTTACAGGTTAAAGGATTCTAACTTTTTCCAAGACTGGGCTCCCCACCACTTAAACGTGGATGTACT
TGCTTTGAAACTAAAGAAGTAAGTGCTTCCATGTTTTGGTGATGGTAAGTCTTCCTTTTACATTTTTATT
ATTTTTTTAGAAAATAACTTTATTGTATTGACCGCAGCTCATATATTTAAGCTTTATTTTGTATTTTTAC
ATCTGTTAAGGGGCCCCCTCTACTTTAACATGGAGGCACTTGCTGTGACATGACAAAAATAAGTGCTTCC
ATGTTTGAGTGTGGTGGTTCCTACCTAATCAGCAATTGAGTTAACGCCCACACTGTGTGCAGTTCTTGGC
TACAGGCCATTACTGTTGCTAATATGCAACTCTGTTGAATATAAATTGGAATTGCACTTTAGCAATGGTG
ATGGATTGAATAAACGTGTACAGGATCCGGGGTTGGGGTTGCGCCTTTTCCAAGGCAGCCCTGGGTTTGC
GCAGGGACGCGGCTGCTCTGGGCGTGGTTCCGGGAAACGCAGCGGCGCCGACCCTGGGTCTCGCACATTC
TTCACGTCCGTTCGCAGCGTCACCCGGATCTTCGCCGCTACCCTTGTGGGCCCCCCGGCGACGCTTCCTG
CTCCGCCCCTAAGTCGGGAAGGTTCCTTGCGGTTCGCGGCGTGCCGGACGTGACAAACGGAAGCCGCACG
TCTCACTAGTACCCTCGCAGACGGACAGCGCCAGGGAGCAATGGCAGCGCGCCGACCGCGATGGGCTGTG
GCCAATAGCGGCTGCTCAGCAGGGCGCGCCGAGAGCAGCGGCCGGGAAGGGGCGGTGCGGGAGGCGGGGT
GTGGGGCGGTAGTGTGGGCCCTGTTCCTGCCCGCGCGGTGTTCCGCATTCTGCAAGCCTCCGGAGCGCAC
GTCGGCAGTCGGCTCCCTCGTTGACCGAATCACCGACCTCTCTCCCCAGCAATTCACCATGACCGAGTAC
AAGCCCACGGTGCGCCTCGCCACCCGCGACGACGTCCCCAGGGCCGTACGCACCCTCGCCGCCGCGTTCG
CCGACTACCCCGCCACGCGCCACACCGTCGATCCGGACCGCCACATCGAGCGGGTCACCGAGCTGCAAGA
ACTCTTCCTCACGCGCGTCGGGCTCGACATCGGCAAGGTGTGGGTCGCGGACGACGGCGCCGCGGTGGCG
GTCTGGACCACGCCGGAGAGCGTCGAAGCGGGGGCGGTGTTCGCCGAGATCGGCCCGCGCATGGCCGAGT
TGAGCGGTTCCCGGCTGGCCGCGCAGCAACAGATGGAAGGCCTCCTGGCGCCGCACCGGCCCAAGGAGCC
CGCGTGGTTCCTGGCCACCGTCGGCGTCTCGCCCGACCACCAGGGCAAGGGTCTGGGCAGCGCCGTCGTG
CTCCCCGGAGTGGAGGCGGCCGAGCGCGCCGGGGTGCCCGCCTTCCTGGAGACCTCCGCGCCCCGCAACC
TCCCCTTCTACGAGCGGCTCGGCTTCACCGTCACCGCCGACGTCGAGGTGCCCGAAGGACCGCGCACCTG
GTGCATGACCCGCAAGCCCGGTGCCGAAGGTAGAGGTTCTCTCCTCACTTGTGGTGATGTTGAAGAAAAC
CCTGGTCCAATGTCTAGACTGGACAAGAGCAAAGTCATAAACGGAGCTCTGGAATTACTCAATGGTGTCG
GTATCGAAGGCCTGACGACAAGGAAACTCGCTCAAAAGCTGGGAGTTGAGCAGCCTACCCTGTACTGGCA
CGTGAAGAACAAGCGGGCCCTGCTCGATGCCCTGCCAATCGAGATGCTGGACAGGCATCATACCCACTTC
TGCCCCCTGGAAGGCGAGTCATGGCAAGACTTTCTGCGGAACAACGCCAAGTCATACCGCTGTGCTCTCC
TCTCACATCGCGACGGGGCTAAAGTGCATCTCGGCACCCGCCCAACAGAGAAACAGTACGAAACCCTGGA
AAATCAGCTCGCGTTCCTGTGTCAGCAAGGCTTCTCCCTGGAGAACGCACTGTACGCTCTGTCCGCCGTG
GGCCACTTTACACTGGGCTGCGTATTGGAGGAACAGGAGCATCAAGTAGCAAAAGAGGAAAGAGAGACAC
CTACCACCGATTCTATGCCCCCACTTCTGAGACAAGCAATTGAGCTGTTCGACCGGCAGGGAGCCGAACC
TGCCTTCCTTTTCGGCCTGGAACTAATCATATGTGGCCTGGAGAAACAGCTAAAGTGCGAAAGCGGCGGG
CCGACCGACGCCCTTGACGATTTTGACTTAGACATGCTCCCAGCCGATGCCCTTGACGACTTTGACCTTG
ATATGCTGCCTGCTGACGCTCTTGACGATTTTGACCTTGACATGCTCCCCGGGTAACTAAGTAAGGATCG
ATCCAAGATATCGTATTCTTAACTATGTTGCTCCTTTTACGCTATGTGGATACGCTGCTTTAATGCCTTT
GTATCATGCTATTGCTTCCCGTATGGCTTTCATTTTCTCCTCCTTGTATAAATCCTGGTTGCTGTCTCTT
TATGAGGAGTTGTGGCCCGTTGTCAGGCAACGTGGCGTGGTGTGCACTGTGTTTGCTGACGCAACCCCCA
CTGGTTGGGGCATTGCCACCACCTGTCAGCTCCTTTCCGGGACTTTCGCTTTCCCCCTCCCTATTGCCAC
GGCGGAACTCATCGCCGCCTGCCTTGCCCGCTGCTGGACAGGGGCTCGGCTGTTGGGCACTGACAATTCC
GTGGTGTTGTCGGGGAAGCTGACGTCCTTTCCATGGCTGCTCGCCTGTGTTGCCACCTGGATTCTGCGCG
GGACGTCCTTCTGCTACGTCCCTTCGGCCCTCAATCCAGCGGACCTTCCTTCCCGCGGCCTGCTGCCGGC
TCTGCGGCCTCTTCCGCGTCTTCGCCTTCGCCCTCAGACGAGTCGGATCTCCCTTTGGGCCGCCTCCCCG
CCTGTTTCGCCTCGGCGTCCGGACTAGAGGTACCTTTAAGACCAATGACTTACAAGGCAGCTGTAGATCT
TAGCCACTTTTTAAAAGAAAAGGGGGGACTGGAAGGGCTAATTCACTCCCAACGAAGACAAGATCTGCTT
TTTGCTTGTACTGGGTCTCTCTGGTTAGACCAGATCTGAGCCTGGGAGCTCTCTGGCTAACTAGGGAACC
CACTGCTTAAGCCTCAATAAAGCTTGCCTTGAGTGCTTCAAGTAGTGTGTGCCCGTCTGTTGTGTGACTC
TGGTAACTAGAGATCCCTCAGACCCTTTTAGTCAGTGTGGAAAATCTCTAGCAGTAGTAGTTCATGTCAT
CTTATTATTCAGTATTTATAACTTGCAAAGAAATGAATATCAGAGAGTGAGAGGAACTTGTTTATTGCAG
CTTATAATGGTTACAAATAAAGCAATAGCATCACAAATTTCACAAATAAAGCATTTTTTTCACTGCATTC
TAGTTGTGGTTTGTCCAAACTCATCAATGTATCTTATCATGTCTGGCTCTAGCTATCCCGCCCCTAACTC
CGCCCATCCCGCCCCTAACTCCGCCCAGTTCCGCCCATTCTCCGCCCCATGGCTGACTAATTTTTTTTAT
TTATGCAGAGGCCGAGGCCGCCTCGGCCTCTGAGCTATTCCAGAAGTAGTGAGGAGGCTTTTTTGGAGGC
CTTTCAAATATGTATCCGCTCATGAGACAATAACCCTGATAAATGCTTCAATAATATTGAAAAAGGAAGA
GTATGAGTATTCAACATTTCCGTGTCGCCCTTATTCCCTTTTTTGCGGCATTTTGCCTTCCTGTTTTTGC
TCACCCAGAAACGCTGGTGAAAGTAAAAGATGCTGAAGATCAGTTGGGTGCACGAGTGGGTTACATCGAA
CTGGATCTCAACAGCGGTAAGATCCTTGAGAGTTTTCGCCCCGAAGAACGTTTTCCAATGATGAGCACTT
TTAAAGTTCTGCTATGTGGCGCGGTATTATCCCGTATTGACGCCGGGCAAGAGCAACTCGGTCGCCGCAT
ACACTATTCTCAGAATGACTTGGTTGAGTACTCACCAGTCACAGAAAAGCATCTTACGGATGGCATGACA
GTAAGAGAATTATGCAGTGCTGCCATAACCATGAGTGATAACACTGCGGCCAACTTACTTCTGACAACGA
TCGGAGGACCGAAGGAGCTAACCGCTTTTTTGCACAACATGGGGGATCATGTAACTCGCCTTGATCGTTG
GGAACCGGAGCTGAATGAAGCCATACCAAACGACGAGCGTGACACCACGATGCCTGTAGCAATGGCAACA
ACGTTGCGCAAACTATTAACTGGCGAACTACTTACTCTAGCTTCCCGGCAACAATTAATAGACTGGATGG
AGGCGGATAAAGTTGCAGGACCACTTCTGCGCTCGGCCCTTCCGGCTGGCTGGTTTATTGCTGATAAATC
TGGAGCCGGTGAGCGTGGGTCTCGCGGTATCATTGCAGCACTGGGGCCAGATGGTAAGCCCTCCCGTATC
GTAGTTATCTACACGACGGGGAGTCAGGCAACTATGGATGAACGAAATAGACAGATCGCTGAGATAGGTG
CCTCACTGATTAAGCATTGGTAACTGTCAGACCAAGTTTACTCATATATACTTTAGATTGATTTAAAACT
TCATTTTTAATTTAAAAGGATCTAGGTGAAGATCCTTTTTGATAATCTCATGACCAAAATCCCTTAACGT
GAGTTTTCGTTCCACTGAGCGTCAGACCCCGTAGAAAAGATCAAAGGATCTTCTTGAGATCCTTTTTTTC
TGCGCGTAATCTGCTGCTTGCAAACAAAAAAACCACCGCTACCAGCGGTGGTTTGTTTGCCGGATCAAGA
GCTACCAACTCTTTTTCCGAAGGTAACTGGCTTCAGCAGAGCGCAGATACCAAATACTGTTCTTCTAGTG
TAGCCGTAGTTAGGCCACCACTTCAAGAACTCTGTAGCACCGCCTACATACCTCGCTCTGCTAATCCTGT
TACCAGTGGCTGCTGCCAGTGGCGATAAGTCGTGTCTTACCGGGTTGGACTCAAGACGATAGTTACCGGA
TAAGGCGCAGCGGTCGGGCTGAACGGGGGGTTCGTGCACACAGCCCAGCTTGGAGCGAACGACCTACACC
GAACTGAGATACCTACAGCGTGAGCTATGAGAAAGCGCCACGCTTCCCGAAGGGAGAAAGGCGGACAGGT
ATCCGGTAAGCGGCAGGGTCGGAACAGGAGAGCGCACGAGGGAGCTTCCAGGGGGAAACGCCTGGTATCT
TTATAGTCCTGTCGGGTTTCGCCACCTCTGACTTGAGCGTCGATTTTTGTGATGCTCGTCAGGGGGGCGG
AGCCTATGGAAAAACGCCAGCAACGCGGCCTTTTTACGGTTCCTGGCCTTTTGCTGGCCTTTTGCTCACA
TGTTCTTTCCTGCGTTATCCCCTGATTCTGTGGATAACCGTATTACCGCCTTTGAGTGAGCTGATACCGC
TCGCCGCAGCCGAACGACCGAGCGCAGCGAGTCAGTGAGCGAGGAAGCGGAAGAGCGCCCAATACGCAAA
CCGCCTCTCCCCGCGCGTTGGCCGATTCATTAATGCAGCTGGCACGACAGGTTTCCCGACTGGAAAGCGG
GCAGTGAGCGCAACGCAATTAATGTGAGTTAGCTCACTCATTAGGCACCCCAGGCTTTACACTTTATGCT
TCCGGCTCGTATGTTGTGTGGAATTGTGAGCGGATAACAATTTCACACAGGAAACAGCTATGACCATGAT
TACGCCAAGCGCGCAATTAACCCTCACTAAAGGGAACAAAAGCTGGAGCTGCAAGCTTAATGTAGTCTTA
TGCAATACTCTTGTAGTCTTGCAACATGGTAACGATGAGTTAGCAACATGCCTTACAAGGAGAGAAAAAG
CACCGTGCATGCCGATTGGTGGAAGTAAGGTGGTACGATCGTGCCTTATTAGGAAGGCAACAGACGGGTC
TGACATGGATTGGACGAACCACTGAATTGCCGCATTGCAGAGATATTGTATTTAAGTGCCTAGCTCGATA
CATAAACGGGTCTCTCTGGTTAGACCAGATCTGAGCCTGGGAGCTCTCTGGCTAACTAGGGAACCCACTG
CTTAAGCCTCAATAAAGCTTGCCTTGAGTGCTTCAAGTAGTGTGTGCCCGTCTGTTGTGTGACTCTGGTA
ACTAGAGATCCCTCAGACCCTTTTAGTCAGTGTGGAAAATCTCTAGCAGTGGCGCCCGAACAGGGACTTG
AAAGCGAAAGGGAAACCAGAGGAGCTCTCTCGACGCAGGACTCGGCTTGCTGAAGCGCGCACGGCAAGAG
GCGAGGGGCGGCGACTGGTGAGTACGCCAAAAATTTTGACTAGCGGAGGCTAGAAGGAGAGAGATGGGTG
CGAGAGCGTCAGTATTAAGCGGGGGAGAATTAGATCGCGATGGGAAAAAATTCGGTTAAGGCCAGGGGGA
AAGAAAAAATATAAATTAAAACATATAGTATGGGCAAGCAGGGAGCTAGAACGATTCGCAGTTAATCCTG
GCCTGTTAGAAACATCAGAAGGCTGTAGACAAATACTGGGACAGCTACAACCATCCCTTCAGACAGGATC
AGAAGAACTTAGATCATTATATAATACAGTAGCAACCCTCTATTGTGTGCATCAAAGGATAGAGATAAAA
GACACCAAGGAAGCTTTAGACAAGATAGAGGAAGAGCAAAACAAAAGTAAGACCACCGCACAGCAAGCGG
CCGCTGATCTTCAGACCTGGAGGAGGAGATATGAGGGACAATTGGAGAAGTGAATTATATAAATATAAAG
TAGTAAAAATTGAACCATTAGGAGTAGCACCCACCAAGGCAAAGAGAAGAGTGGTGCAGAGAGAAAAAAG
AGCAGTGGGAATAGGAGCTTTGTTCCTTGGGTTCTTGGGAGCAGCAGGAAGCACTATGGGCGCAGCGTCA
ATGACGCTGACGGTACAGGCCAGACAATTATTGTCTGGTATAGTGCAGCAGCAGAACAATTTGCTGAGGG
CTATTGAGGCGCAACAGCATCTGTTGCAACTCACAGTCTGGGGCATCAAGCAGCTCCAGGCAAGAATCCT
GGCTGTGGAAAGATACCTAAAGGATCAACAGCTCCTGGGGATTTGGGGTTGCTCTGGAAAACTCATTTGC
ACCACTGCTGTGCCTTGGAATGCTAGTTGGAGTAATAAATCTCTGGAACAGATTTGGAATCACACGACCT
GGATGGAGTGGGACAGAGAAATTAACAATTACACAAGCTTAATACACTCCTTAATTGAAGAATCGCAAAA
CCAGCAAGAAAAGAATGAACAAGAATTATTGGAATTAGATAAATGGGCAAGTTTGTGGAATTGGTTTAAC
ATAACAAATTGGCTGTGGTATATAAAATTATTCATAATGATAGTAGGAGGCTTGGTAGGTTTAAGAATAG
TTTTTGCTGTACTTTCTATAGTGAATAGAGTTAGGCAGGGATATTCACCATTATCGTTTCAGACCCACCT
CCCAACCCCGAGGGGACAATTCTCGACCTCGAGACAAATGGCAGTATTCATCCACAATTTTAAAAGAAAA
GGGGGGATTGGGGGGTACAGTGCAGGGGAAAGAATAGTAGACATAATAGCAACAGACATACAAACTAAAG
AATTACAAAAACAAATTACAAAAATTCAAAATTTTCGGGTTTATTACAGGGACAGCAGAGATCCACTTTG
GCCGCGAATCGAT
Features (pLannotate 1.2.2; 31 found; start..end, strand, type, name):
      6..320     +  promoter       tight TRE promoter: Tet-responsive promoter PTight, consisting of seven tet operator sequences followed by the minimal CMV promoter
    349..1044    +  CDS            TurboGFP: TurboGFP is a basic (constitutively fluorescent) green fluorescent protein published in 2006, derived from Pontellina plumata. It is reported to be a rapidly-maturing dimer with moderate acid sensitivity.
   1075..1141    +  ncRNA          mir-302: Accession: RF00668 - microRNA mir-302
   1197..1264    +  ncRNA          mir-302: Accession: RF00668 - microRNA mir-302
   1376..1444    +  ncRNA          mir-302: Accession: RF00668 - microRNA mir-302
   1556..1623    +  ncRNA          mir-302: Accession: RF00668 - microRNA mir-302
   1686..1753    +  ncRNA          mir-367: Accession: RF00735 - microRNA mir-367
   1779..2289    +  promoter       hPGK promoter: human phosphoglycerate kinase 1 promoter
   2299..2895    +  CDS            PuroR (fragment): puromycin N-acetyltransferase; pac from Streptomyces; confers resistance to puromycin
   2950..3647    +  CDS            rtTA3 (fragment): reverse tetracycline transactivator 3 activates expression from Tet-responsive promoters in the presence of doxycycline
   3577..3687    +  CDS            VP48: 3 tandem repeats of the minimal activation domain of herpes simplex virus VP16 (Cheng et al., 2013)
   3723..4271    +  misc_feature   WPRE (fragment): woodchuck hepatitis virus posttranscriptional regulatory element
   4297..4368    +  CDS            nef (fragment): NEF_HV1Z2 - Experimental evidence at protein level: Swiss-Prot protein existence level 1. Extracellular Nef protein targets CD4(+) T-lymphocytes for apoptosis by interacting with CXCR4 surface receptors. From Human immunodeficiency virus type 1 group M subtype D (isolate Z2/CDC-Z34) (HIV-1).
   4370..4603    +  LTR            3' LTR (ΔU3): self-inactivating 3' long terminal repeat (LTR) from HIV-1
   4675..4796    +  polyA_signal   SV40 poly(A) signal: SV40 polyadenylation signal
   4836..4971    +  rep_origin     SV40 ori: SV40 origin of replication
   4979..5042    +  promoter       AmpR promoter: bla
   5043..5903    +  CDS            AmpR: β-lactamase; bla; confers resistance to ampicillin, carbenicillin, and related antibiotics
   6074..6662    +  rep_origin     ori: high-copy-number ColE1/pMB1/pBR322/pUC origin of replication
   6845..6937    +  CDS            lacI (fragment): lac repressor; lacI; The lac repressor binds to the lac operator to inhibit transcription in E. coli. This inhibition can be relieved by adding lactose or isopropyl-β-D-thiogalactopyranoside (IPTG).
   6950..6971    +  protein_bind   CAP binding site: CAP binding activates transcription in the presence of cAMP. E. coli catabolite activator protein
   6986..7016    +  promoter       lac promoter: promoter for the E. coli lac operon
   7024..7040    +  protein_bind   lac operator: The lac repressor binds to the lac operator to inhibit transcription in E. coli. This inhibition can be relieved by adding lactose or isopropyl-β-D-thiogalactopyranoside (IPTG). lac repressor encoded by lacI
   7085..7103    +  promoter       T3 promoter: promoter for bacteriophage T3 RNA polymerase
   7131..7357    +  promoter       RSV promoter: Rous sarcoma virus enhancer/promoter
   7358..7538    +  LTR            5' LTR (truncated): truncated 5' long terminal repeat (LTR) from HIV-1
   7585..7710    +  misc_feature   HIV-1 Ψ: packaging signal of human immunodeficiency virus type 1
   7694..8057    +  CDS            HIV-1 gag (fragment): gag protein from human immunodeficiency virus 1; gag
   8203..8436    +  misc_feature   RRE: The Rev response element (RRE) of HIV-1 allows for Rev-dependent mRNA export from the nucleus to the cytoplasm.
   8813..8837    +  CDS            Rev (fragment): human immunodeficiency virus 1 (HIV-1) Rev protein; rev; enhances nuclear export of unspliced and incompletely spliced viral mRNAs
   8878..8995    +  misc_feature   cPPT/CTS: central polypurine tract and central termination sequence of HIV-1
