[The description below was written by a language model from this plasmid's Addgene catalogue record and pLannotate feature annotations shown in this document.]
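Description:
pCW57-GFP-miR-302cluster is a 9,043 bp lentiviral, doxycycline-inducible mammalian expression vector built on the pCW57-GFP-2A-MCS backbone. It is designed to deliver the human miR-302 cluster into target cells. In bacteria it is propagated through a high-copy ColE1/pUC-type origin with ampicillin resistance. The lentiviral portion has a third-generation, self-inactivating layout. An RSV promoter fused to a truncated HIV-1 5' LTR drives the genomic RNA, followed by the Ψ packaging signal, a gag fragment, the RRE for Rev-dependent nuclear export and the cPPT/CTS. A WPRE and a ΔU3 3' LTR close the transfer cassette. An SV40 poly(A) signal and SV40 origin lie downstream of the 3' LTR.

The payload is an all-in-one Tet-On system. A tight TRE promoter (seven tet operators plus a minimal CMV promoter) drives TurboGFP. Directly downstream is a roughly 720 bp human genomic fragment, cloned between AgeI and BsrGI, that carries MIR302B, MIR302C, MIR302A, MIR302D and MIR367. The annotation detects these as four mir-302 hairpins followed by mir-367, all in the same orientation as GFP. Green fluorescence should therefore report induction of the transcript from which the microRNAs are processed. A separate constitutive hPGK promoter drives puromycin N-acetyltransferase, followed by an rtTA3-type reverse tetracycline transactivator with VP16-derived activation repeats. The gap between these two coding regions is not annotated, so the record does not state how they are linked. This cassette allows puromycin selection of transduced cells and supplies the doxycycline-responsive activator. The construct is intended for stable transduction and doxycycline-controlled expression of this microRNA cluster. The associated publication concerns embryonic-like microRNA signatures during reprogramming of human fibroblasts.
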