Addgene plasmid #132549: pCW57-GFP-miR-302cluster
Purpose: Doxycycline-inducible expression of human miR-302 cluster
Depositing lab: Tomáš Bárta. Depositing organization: Masaryk University. Publication: Oct4-mediated reprogramming induces embryonic-like microRNA expression signatures in human fibroblasts. Peskova L, Cerna K, Oppelt J, Mraz M, Barta T. Sci Rep. 2019 Oct 31;9(1):15759. doi: 10.1038/s41598-019-52294-3. PubMed 31673026.
Backbone
  Vector backbone: pCW57-GFP-2A-MCS
  Backbone manufacturer: Broad Insitute
  Backbone size w/o insert (bp): 8405
  Total vector size (bp): 9043
  Vector type: Mammalian Expression, Lentiviral ; Doxycycline inducible, microRNA expression
  Selectable markers: Puromycin
Growth in bacteria
  Bacterial resistance: Ampicillin, 100 μg/mL
  Growth temperature: 37°C
  Growth strain: NEB Stable
  Copy number: Unknown
Gene/Insert
  Gene/Insert name: human miR-302 cluster: MIR302B, MIR302C, MIR302A, MIR302D, MIR367
  Species: H. sapiens (human)
  Insert size (bp): 722
  GenBank ID: 442894, 442895, 407028, 442896, 442912
  Tag / fusion protein: GFP
  Cloning method: Restriction Enzyme; 5′ cloning site AgeI (not destroyed); 3′ cloning site BsrGI (not destroyed)
  Sequencing primers: 5′ GAGGATCACAGCAACACCGA; 3′ CCTTGGAAAAGGCGCAACC
Terms and licenses: Academic/Nonprofit Terms; Industry Terms: Not Available to Industry
Depositor comments: MIR302 cluster was PCR-amplified from genomic DNA using the following primers: Fwd - ACACCGGTGAAGTTGTATGTTGGGTGGGCT; Rev - CGTGTACACGTTATTTAACAATCCATCACCATTGCTAAAGT and cloned into pJET. pJET was digested using AgeI/BsrGI and inserted into AgeI/BsrGI digested pCW57-GFP-MCS vector (Addgene #71783).
How to cite: pCW57-GFP-miR-302cluster was a gift from Tomáš Bárta (Addgene plasmid # 132549 ; http://n2t.net/addgene:132549 ; RRID:Addgene_132549)
