>Addgene plasmid #132549 | pCW57-GFP-miR-302cluster | depositor partial sequence | sequence record 254565 | Insert encoding members of miR-302 cluster
GATGCCGGTGAAGAAACCGGTGAAGTTGTATGTTGGGGTGGGCTCCCTTCAACTTTAACATGGAAGTGCT
TTCTGTGACTTTAAAAGTAAGTGCTTCCATGTTTTAGTAGGAGTGAATCCAATTTACTTCTCCAAAATAG
AACACGCTAACCTCATTTGAAGGGATCCCCTTTGCTTTAACATGGGGGTACCTGCTGTGTGAAACAAAAG
TAAGTGCTTCCATGTTTCAGTGGAGGTGTCTCCAAGCCAGCACACCTTTTGTTACAAAATTTTTTTGTTA
TTGTGTTTTAAGGTTACTAAGCTTGTTACAGGTTAAAGGATTCTAACTTTTTCCAAGACTGGGCTCCCCA
CCACTTAAACGTGGATGTACTTGCTTTGAAACTAAAGAAGTAAGTGCTTCCATGTTTTGGTGATGGTAAG
TCTTCCTTTTACATTTTTATTATTTTTTTAGAAAATAACTTTATTGTATTGACCGCAGCTCATATATTTA
AGCTTTATTTTGTATTTTTACATCTGTTAAGGGGCCCCCTCTACTTTAACATGGAGGCACTTGCTGTGAC
ATGACAAAAATAAGTGCTTCCATGTTTGAGTGTGGTGGTTCCTACCTAATCAGCAATTGAGTTAACGCCC
ACACTGTGTGCAGTTCTTGGCTACAGGCCATTACTGTTGCTAATATGCAACTCTGTTGAATATAAATTGG
AATTGCACTTTAGCAATGGTGATGGA
